>Addgene plasmid #130605 | pTK_Pax7_enh_199_Citrine | addgene full sequence | sequence record 258510 | Addgene NGS Result
AACATACGCTCTCCATCAAAACAAAACGAAACAAAACAAACTAGCAAAATAGGCTGTCCCCAGTGCAAGT
GCAGGTGCCAGAACATTTCTCTATCGATAGGTACCGAGCTGGTTTTCGGTCCGGGCTTTTTGCTTTGTTC
TGTTTTAATGTGTCCTCTGCTGTTTAAGCTGGAAGAAATAAGCACGGGGTCCTGCCTGCAGGGTGAAAAA
AAGACCAAGTACATCTCACTCAGTCGGTAGCAGCCCGCGAGACATATTTTTCACCGTTCTAAACCAGCGG
ACCGCTAATTTCAACAAAGCCCGCGATTTTCGCCCACTATTAGGAATTTAGCCTCCATAAATTACAATTA
ACACTCTCCGCAGACAACTCAATGGGCTGGATCGGGATGCTGTAACACAAAACGGCGTTGCCCTTCGCTG
GTGAAATTCACAGAGGAGGCCGCTTGCTTTCCCCCGGGGGCAGCGCTCCTCCCCACGCATCGGAGCAGGC
AAACCATTTTCATAGGCGCTACCAAAATTTGTGATGACACAGGGAGTGAAGGATGCTTTCTCCTCCATTT
CAGGCTCGCTCCTTTCCCACTTCAGCCCAACCAGGGCCACCTCCTGCAGACCCGGTGCAGATTTCCCTGG
GCGGCCGACTTAGGAGCAATGACTGCTCACTCAAGCAAGCGCCAGCTGGCATTATGGAGATTTACCCCCA
GTGACATCTGAATTGAGCTTTGAGTTAAACGCCCTCGTATTCGGTCCACTCGACTTCAGAGGGAGTTTTG
TCTGAATCAAAAGGAATAGGGATAGAGGGGAAAAAAAAAAAGAAAGATTTTAGGACTTAGCCGTTAGAGA
AGCCAGAATGCCCGGATTTCCCTCTCTTGTGGCATTTGGGCACTGAGGAAAGCGCCGGGACTTAAACTGA
ACTATCAACTCTTGAAGGAAAAATTCTCCCTGGCAAGAGCAGCCTTGGGCTGATGGACGTGTGCCGGAGA
TGACCTACTAAGTCTTTTTCTTTCTCTTGCTGTTAAGTTTCCTCATCCCCAGCTCCTGGGTTAGTCAGTT
ATGCTGCTAAATCTCTCCTCAATTCCTTATGCCAGCGTCTCTCTCTGCAAGGAGACATCAAAACCCTCCT
CTTCCTGCCTCTGTAACTGTAACTCCCTGGACCCCACCCTGCCTCTTCTTCTTCATTCCTTTCACTCTTT
TGGAACCAATTTTGTCTCACAAATCTCAGATATAACCAACCCCCACACTCACATCTCCCTCACAGCAAGT
GGAGATGCTTCTAATCCCTTTCTAAGGAGCCAAGGCAAGGTCCTCCCATCTCTTAGCTCCCATGGAGCAT
TCCCTAACCCCAAAGCCCTTCATCCTGCCCTTTCCAGGCCTCTTCCAGCCCCCTCAGCCCTGAGCCCCTT
CACTGAAGCCTTGAAAAGGAGCACCCATTGATGCCCTCAGAAAATGGCCACCGAGCACCCAAGGCGCCTC
CCGCTACTGGCACCTTCTACCACACCCAGGCAAGGCCCATCCTGATTGGCTGCGCTGCCCACAGGGGGCG
GGCCTGCGGGGCAGACAGCCAATGGGAGCACAGCCCCTCACCTGAGGTGAGCCAGGTGGAGGGAGGCGGG
AGCTGCTTGGCTCTGCTTGCGGAGGTGTCAGTTCAGCTTTCCTTGGGCTGTGCTTTATTTCTTCTTCATT
TCTTGTTGTGCACTCCTTCTCCACCCCTTTTATCACTGCTCCCGCCACAGTGGTGTAAGGGGTGGTGCTG
TCTGCTGACTTTCTCCCCCGTGGCACTCAGCTGCTGCAGCACCCCACGTCATTTCAGCCTCTCTTTCCCA
GAAACAAACCAAAAAACCCCAAACCCAAACCAAATCGAAAACAACAGAAAAAAACGCATCCAAACTGAGT
TTTTTTGTGTTGTACGTCTCCTTGGCATCACCCTGGCATCACATTACAGCACGATGCAAAGTGAGTGCTC
TGAACGTCTCCATCAGTGGCACTCAGGTATCACAGAGAACCTCAGAGATGCGATTTCCTTCCCAAACTTG
CATATTTACCCCTTTTGTTACCCACCCTCCCCCAGTTTCTGCTCTACACACCTCCCCTCTCACGGTCATT
TGGAGCACAGCAAAGTATCTTGCTCCTTCTATGCCTCCTTTACTTCTCATGGCCTATGGGGATGTGAGGT
GGAATGTGAGATGCAGAATCCATCCATCACCCCCTTTAGACACCACGTACAGCAGAAGCAAGCATGTTAG
GAGGTCTATATGTTACTGTATGGTCTATATTAGCCTTTCCCATGCTTCTCAGCATTGTTGTTTAGATGTA
TGCCTTCACTAGGAAGCTGCCTGTACTGCTCTATTTCAATTTACCTGACCATTTAGACTCTGAAAGCACC
AGATCAAAGCATTTGAGCATAATTTCTATCTCTAAGCTTATGGAACGGGACTTAGAAACTGCCATATCAG
TGCCTTTTTGTTTGCACGTCAACAGGCAAAATGTTAAAACAACTGTGTAAGTGCTTCTGCACAGCAAGCC
AAGGAGGGGTGAAGATGGGAAAGGGGATTCTGGCCTCGTCTCATGAATATAAAAGCATTTCTAATAAGTA
ACAGTTATTCATGGTCCTGTTCGGATAGCTTCTAATTCCTCCCAGGCTTTCAGTTCTCAGAGCAGGATCT
TGCCCGCAAGTAATGAAGAGTTTGTAGGGTTTTTGGGAGAACTTTTCCAGCCTAGGCCTTCAGACTCAAA
ACCTATGTCCTTTCAGATGCTGCCTACAATCTGAATAACTATTTTTTAATGAAGGAAGTGACATTTTTTA
ATTCCTATTTTGGCACAAGTCAACCATAAGTGAATTGGCACTAGGAAATCACCATTGCTTCCACTGGCTG
ATGGGTGCAGGAGATAATGACAGGGTAGTTTGCATCTCCATTGGGAAGCATCTGCCACGGGGAACTGTCA
GAGGAAGGACTGTGGATATTAAATGAACCATTTATCTCTTTTGTTATAAAAACTCCTATTTGAATGTGTC
AGCAGAGGGTGACATTGTGCAGGTTTGGGATATAATCTTGAGTGCCATCAACAACAATTTGGAAGTCTGT
GCGCTTAGAATGGATCCCAGTTTAAAGAAGGTAGGTTAAGTGTTATGAAAATCGATGACAAAATATAAGG
AATTATTTTGATGTTGCATAACTCTGAAATACAAAGATAGATATTGAAAATCTAAATCTAATTTCTGAGC
TGAAAAATTCTTATTTTTAGAAATCCTGATACTTCATTTATTTATTTTTAACATCAAAGATATTCACCTC
CTCTAGTTTGGACGTGGCTTTGGATGGAAACCTCAGTTTTGGGGAGGGAATCTCTTGTGTCTTCGTATGA
AATTGATCCAAGTGAAACTCTGCAGGAAAATGAAGTAATATAGATGGTAGATATAGATGTAGTGAAGAAA
AATGAGTGCCGTTCCTACCACTCCTCCAAGGTTGGCTGTGGATGGCTATGAACTAAATGAACTTAGGCAG
CATGCAAACGTTTGTAACCCGTCTCCCAAAGAGTTTGTGTGCTGGATTGGGTTGATATCAGCCTATGGAG
CAGGTAGTATGCATTTCCATGGCTCTGTGCAGCACCTAGCACGACAAAGCTCCCACGGAGTCAGCACGAG
GCAGATATCTTTCATAATCAATGAGGGAAAGATTGTTCTTAGGTACAAAGGGAGCGCTCAGTCTCCGCTG
GGTTGAGTTGGGTGCCTCCACCTAATACTAAGTAGGTGCAAGGCGTGTGCTGCTCTTTGAAAGTCTTTCC
CAGAAATCTCAGCATCTCGCGCAGATCGCAGAGACACAGTGTGCAAAGCGTGCCTTTAAAAGACCCAGTC
ATGGCCCGCGCGACGAAGTTCAAGGCTTGCTGGAACTTCTTGAGTTGTGTCTGTGTGTGTGTCAGCTGTC
CCCGAGCCCAATACCGAACGGGGGACAATACAGACAGATAAGATAATGGATGAGAAGGGAGTGGAAAATC
TAGCCTGTATTCTGGTGGCATTTCCAATAGCGATAGCGCTGGCAGCATTGGACCGAAAAGCGTATCCAGC
ACAAAGGGCTGGTAAGTCCTCTCCAGCTCCCACTGTGACGCTAAAGCCGGTTGCAAATATCCAACGCTGG
GGCCCCTCGCAGTGGGGAGTGGGACGGTGGCTACGTGACCCGGGGCAGCCCTGCCATTCCCAGAATGGGG
CTCAGCTCCCGCCGCTTGAATATCCCGGTGGGGTTTCTCCCCCAAACCACAGCAAGCCCATGGTTAAAAT
TAATATCCAGCATCCAGCTCATCGGCGTGCATTTTACCCAAGTTTCACTTCTAGGCTTGTTGCTTGCTCT
TCTGATGGCCCATCGTCTCCTGTTGGCTAGCCCGGGCTCGAGATCTGCGATCTAAGTAAGCTTGCTGCTT
CATCCCCGTGGCCCGTTGCTCGCGTTTGCTGGCGGTGTCCCCGGAAGAAATATATTTGCATGTCTTTAGT
TCTATGATGACACAAACCCCGCCCAGCGTCTTGTCATTGGCGAATTCGAACACGCAGATGCAGTCGGGGC
GGCGCGGTCCCAGGTCCACTTCGCATATTAAGGTGACGCGTGTGGCCTCGAACACCGAGCGACCCTGCAG
CGACCCGCTTAACAGCGTCAACAGCGTGCCGCAGATCCCAAGCTTGCGGCCGCTTAAGCTGCAGAAGTTG
GTCGTGAGGCACTGGGCAGGTAAGTATCAAGGTTACAAGACAGGTTTAAGGAGACCAATAGAAACTGGGC
TTGTCGAGACAGAGAAGACTCTTGCGTTTCTGATAGGCACCTATTGGTCTTACTGACATCCACTTTGCCT
TTCTCTCCACAGGTGTCCACTCCCAGGTTCAATACAGCTCTTAAGCGGCCGCAAGCTAGCTTGCCGCCAC
CATGGTGAGCAAGGGCGAGGAGCTGTTCACCGGGGTGGTGCCCATCCTGGTCGAGCTGGACGGCGACGTA
AACGGCCACAAGTTCAGCGTGTCCGGCGAGGGCGAGGGCGATGCCACCTACGGCAAGCTGACCCTGAAGT
TCATCTGCACCACCGGCAAGCTGCCCGTGCCCTGGCCCACCCTCGTGACCACCTTCGGCTACGGCCTGAT
GTGCTTCGCCCGCTACCCCGACCACATGAAGCAGCACGACTTCTTCAAGTCCGCCATGCCCGAAGGCTAC
GTCCAGGAGCGCACCATCTTCTTCAAGGACGACGGCAACTACAAGACCCGCGCCGAGGTGAAGTTCGAGG
GCGACACCCTGGTGAACCGCATCGAGCTGAAGGGCATCGACTTCAAGGAGGACGGCAACATCCTGGGGCA
CAAGCTGGAGTACAACTACAACAGCCACAACGTCTATATCATGGCCGACAAGCAGAAGAACGGCATCAAG
GTGAACTTCAAGATCCGCCACAACATCGAGGACGGCAGCGTGCAGCTCGCCGACCACTACCAGCAGAACA
CCCCCATCGGCGACGGCCCCGTGCTGCTGCCCGACAACCACTACCTGAGCTACCAGTCCGCCCTGAGCAA
AGACCCCAACGAGAAGCGCGATCACATGGTCCTGCTGGAGTTCGTGACCGCCGCCGGGATCACTCTCGGC
ATGGACGAGCTGTACAAGTGAGCCTCTAGACTCCCTCAGCGGCGCGCCACGAAGCTGGTAGAGTGCTGGC
CTTGTGCCAAGTTGCGGGAGTACCCGGATCTGCGTTTACATACCCACCACTCACCGTCTTAAAGCGGGAC
AGATCTCACGTGTCTAGAGTCGGGGCGGCCGGCCGCTTCGAGCAGACATGATAAGATACATTGATGAGTT
TGGACAAACCACAACTAGAATGCAGTGAAAAAAATGCTTTATTTGTGAAATTTGTGATGCTATTGCTTTA
TTTGTAACCATTATAAGCTGCAATAAACAAGTTAACAACAACAATTGCATTCATTTTATGTTTCAGGTTC
AGGGGGAGGTGTGGGAGGTTTTTTAAAGCAAGTAAAACCTCTACAAATGTGGTAAAATCGATAAGGATCC
GTCGACCGATGCCCTTGAGAGCCTTCAACCCAGTCAGCTCCTTCCGGTGGGCGCGGGGCATGACTATCGT
CGCCGCACTTATGACTGTCTTCTTTATCATGCAACTCGTAGGACAGGTGCCGGCAGCGCTCTTCCGCTTC
CTCGCTCACTGACTCGCTGCGCTCGGTCGTTCGGCTGCGGCGAGCGGTATCAGCTCACTCAAAGGCGGTA
ATACGGTTATCCACAGAATCAGGGGATAACGCAGGAAAGAACATGTGAGCAAAAGGCCAGCAAAAGGCCA
GGAACCGTAAAAAGGCCGCGTTGCTGGCGTTTTTCCATAGGCTCCGCCCCCCTGACGAGCATCACAAAAA
TCGACGCTCAAGTCAGAGGTGGCGAAACCCGACAGGACTATAAAGATACCAGGCGTTTCCCCCTGGAAGC
TCCCTCGTGCGCTCTCCTGTTCCGACCCTGCCGCTTACCGGATACCTGTCCGCCTTTCTCCCTTCGGGAA
GCGTGGCGCTTTCTCATAGCTCACGCTGTAGGTATCTCAGTTCGGTGTAGGTCGTTCGCTCCAAGCTGGG
CTGTGTGCACGAACCCCCCGTTCAGCCCGACCGCTGCGCCTTATCCGGTAACTATCGTCTTGAGTCCAAC
CCGGTAAGACACGACTTATCGCCACTGGCAGCAGCCACTGGTAACAGGATTAGCAGAGCGAGGTATGTAG
GCGGTGCTACAGAGTTCTTGAAGTGGTGGCCTAACTACGGCTACACTAGAAGAACAGTATTTGGTATCTG
CGCTCTGCTGAAGCCAGTTACCTTCGGAAAAAGAGTTGGTAGCTCTTGATCCGGCAAACAAACCACCGCT
GGTAGCGGTGGTTTTTTTGTTTGCAAGCAGCAGATTACGCGCAGAAAAAAAGGATCTCAAGAAGATCCTT
TGATCTTTTCTACGGGGTCTGACGCTCAGTGGAACGAAAACTCACGTTAAGGGATTTTGGTCATGAGATT
ATCAAAAAGGATCTTCACCTAGATCCTTTTAAATTAAAAATGAAGTTTTAAATCAATCTAAAGTATATAT
GAGTAAACTTGGTCTGACAGTTACCAATGCTTAATCAGTGAGGCACCTATCTCAGCGATCTGTCTATTTC
GTTCATCCATAGTTGCCTGACTCCCCGTCGTGTAGATAACTACGATACGGGAGGGCTTACCATCTGGCCC
CAGTGCTGCAATGATACCGCGAGACCCACGCTCACCGGCTCCAGATTTATCAGCAATAAACCAGCCAGCC
GGAAGGGCCGAGCGCAGAAGTGGTCCTGCAACTTTATCCGCCTCCATCCAGTCTATTAATTGTTGCCGGG
AAGCTAGAGTAAGTAGTTCGCCAGTTAATAGTTTGCGCAACGTTGTTGCCATTGCTACAGGCATCGTGGT
GTCACGCTCGTCGTTTGGTATGGCTTCATTCAGCTCCGGTTCCCAACGATCAAGGCGAGTTACATGATCC
CCCATGTTGTGCAAAAAAGCGGTTAGCTCCTTCGGTCCTCCGATCGTTGTCAGAAGTAAGTTGGCCGCAG
TGTTATCACTCATGGTTATGGCAGCACTGCATAATTCTCTTACTGTCATGCCATCCGTAAGATGCTTTTC
TGTGACTGGTGAGTACTCAACCAAGTCATTCTGAGAATAGTGTATGCGGCGACCGAGTTGCTCTTGCCCG
GCGTCAATACGGGATAATACCGCGCCACATAGCAGAACTTTAAAAGTGCTCATCATTGGAAAACGTTCTT
CGGGGCGAAAACTCTCAAGGATCTTACCGCTGTTGAGATCCAGTTCGATGTAACCCACTCGTGCACCCAA
CTGATCTTCAGCATCTTTTACTTTCACCAGCGTTTCTGGGTGAGCAAAAACAGGAAGGCAAAATGCCGCA
AAAAAGGGAATAAGGGCGACACGGAAATGTTGAATACTCATACTCTTCCTTTTTCAATATTATTGAAGCA
TTTATCAGGGTTATTGTCTCATGAGCGGATACATATTTGAATGTATTTAGAAAAATAAACAAATAGGGGT
TCCGCGCACATTTCCCCGAAAAGTGCCACCTG
[124 nt withheld, positions 8083-8206]
C
[91 nt withheld, positions 8208-8298]
A
[49 nt withheld, positions 8300-8348]
CCTTTGACGTTGGAGTCCACGTTCTTT
[37 nt withheld, positions 8376-8412]
ACCCTATCTCGGTCTATTCTTTTGATTTATAAGGGATTTTGCCGATTTCGGCCTATTGGTTAAAAAATGA
GCTGATTTAACAAAAATTTAACGCGAATTTTAACAAAATATTAACGCTTACAATTTGCCATTCGCCATTC
AGGCTGCGCAACTGTTGGGAAGGGCGATCGGTGCGGGCCTCTTCGCTATTACGCCAGCCCAAGCTACCAT
GATAAGTAAGTAATATTAAGGTACGGGAGGTACTTGGAGCGGCCGCAATAAAATATCTTTATTTTCATTA
CATCTGTGTGTTGGTTTTTTGTGTGAATCGATAGTACT
Features (pLannotate 1.2.2; 13 found; start..end, strand, type, name):
      1..92      +  misc_feature   pause site: RNA polymerase II transcriptional pause signal from the human α2 globin gene
   4487..4632    +  promoter       HSV TK promoter: herpes simplex virus thymidine kinase promoter
   4710..4842    +  intron         chimeric intron: chimera between introns from human β-globin and immunoglobulin heavy chain genes
   4902..5618    +  CDS            Citrine: Citrine is a basic (constitutively fluorescent) yellow fluorescent protein published in 2001, derived from Aequorea victoria. It has moderate acid sensitivity.
   5792..5913    -  polyA_signal   SV40 poly(A) signal: SV40 polyadenylation signal
   5936..6004    -  CDS            large T antigen (fragment): large T antigen from SV40 (simian virus 40)
   6020..6152    +  CDS            TcR (fragment): tetracycline efflux protein; tet; confers resistance to tetracycline
   6332..6920    -  rep_origin     ori: high-copy-number ColE1/pMB1/pBR322/pUC origin of replication
   7091..7951    -  CDS            AmpR: β-lactamase; bla; confers resistance to ampicillin, carbenicillin, and related antibiotics
   7952..8056    -  promoter       AmpR promoter: bla
   8083..8511    +  rep_origin     f1 ori (sequence partly withheld): f1 bacteriophage origin of replication; arrow indicates direction of (+) strand synthesis
   8543..8610    -  CDS            lacZα (fragment): LacZα fragment of β-galactosidase; lacZ fragment
   8669..8717    +  polyA_signal   poly(A) signal: synthetic polyadenylation signal
