[The description below was written by a language model from this plasmid's Addgene catalogue record and pLannotate feature annotations shown in this document.]
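Description:
pTK_Pax7_enh_199_Citrine is an enhancer reporter plasmid built on the pTK_BsmBI_Citrine backbone, designed to test whether a candidate cis-regulatory element from the chicken (G. gallus) Pax7 locus can drive tissue-specific expression. The insert, Pax7_enh_199, is catalogued as about 2.8 kb and sits upstream of a herpes simplex virus thymidine kinase minimal promoter. This promoter gives little expression on its own, so reporter output depends on the activity of the cloned enhancer. Downstream of the promoter, the feature table shows a chimeric β-globin/immunoglobulin heavy chain intron, which generally improves transcript processing and expression. This is followed by the coding sequence for the yellow fluorescent protein Citrine and an SV40 polyadenylation signal. A synthetic poly(A) signal and an RNA polymerase II transcriptional pause site from the human α2 globin gene lie upstream of the enhancer position, where they limit read-through transcription from the backbone that could otherwise produce spurious reporter signal.

The enhancer itself is not annotated. It presumably lies in the unannotated stretch between the pause site and the TK promoter, which spans roughly 4.4 kb. That is larger than the stated insert size, and the sequenced record of 8,730 nt also exceeds the sum of the listed backbone and insert, so the catalogue sizes should be treated as approximate. The plasmid is propagated in E. coli under ampicillin selection (AmpR with its bla promoter). It carries a ColE1/pUC-type origin, although the catalogue lists it as low copy, and an f1 origin. Short fragments of TcR, lacZα and SV40 large T antigen are backbone remnants. The associated work concerns the neural crest gene regulatory network, consistent with use for assaying enhancer activity in vivo, though the record does not state the delivery method.
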