Addgene plasmid #130605: pTK_Pax7_enh_199_Citrine
Purpose: enhancer reporter
Depositing lab: Tatjana Sauka-Spengler. Depositing organization: University of Oxford. Publication: Reconstruction of the Global Neural Crest Gene Regulatory Network In Vivo. Williams RM, Candido-Ferreira I, Repapi E, Gavriouchkina D, Senanayake U, Ling ITC, Telenius J, Taylor S, Hughes J, Sauka-Spengler T. Dev Cell. 2019 Oct 21;51(2):255-276.e7. doi: 10.1016/j.devcel.2019.10.003. PubMed 31639368.
Backbone
  Vector backbone: pTK_BsmBI_Citrine
  Backbone size w/o insert (bp): 4670
  Vector type: enhancer reporter
Growth in bacteria
  Bacterial resistance: Ampicillin, 100 μg/mL
  Growth temperature: 37°C
  Growth strain: DH5alpha
  Copy number: Low Copy
Gene/Insert
  Gene/Insert name: Pax7_enh_199
  Species: G. gallus (chicken)
  Insert size (bp): 2800
  Promoter: thymidine kinase minimal promoter
  Cloning method: Restriction Enzyme; 5′ cloning site Unknown (unknown if destroyed)
  Sequencing primers: 5′ pTK forward CTAGCAAAATAGGCTGTCCC; 3′ pTK reverse ATATTTCTTCCGGGGACACC
Terms and licenses: Academic/Nonprofit Terms; Industry Terms: Not Available to Industry
How to cite: pTK_Pax7_enh_199_Citrine was a gift from Tatjana Sauka-Spengler (Addgene plasmid # 130605 ; http://n2t.net/addgene:130605 ; RRID:Addgene_130605)
